Addgene plasmid #140112: mCerulean-hCOL1A1
Purpose: Expresses fluorescently-tagged human Type I procollagen α1 chain with mCerulean replacing exon 2-3 retaining N-propeptide minor triple helix and N-terminal cleavage site
Depositing lab: Sergey Leikin.
Backbone
  Vector backbone: pcDNA3.1
  Total vector size (bp): 10704
  Vector type: Mammalian Expression
  Selectable markers: Neomycin (select with G418)
Growth in bacteria
  Bacterial resistance: Ampicillin, 100 μg/mL
  Growth temperature: 37°C
  Growth strain: DH5alpha
  Copy number: Unknown
Gene/Insert
  Gene/Insert name: Type I procollagen α1
  Species: H. sapiens (human)
  Insert size (bp): 5232
  Mutation: COL1A1 exons 2-3 replaced by fluorescent tag
  GenBank ID: NM_000088
  Entrez Gene: COL1A1 (a.k.a. CAFYD, EDSARTH1, EDSC, OI1, OI2, OI3, OI4)
  Promoter: CMV
  Tag / fusion protein: mCerulean (N terminal on insert)
  Cloning method: Restriction Enzyme; 5′ cloning site NotI, XbaI (unknown if destroyed); 3′ cloning site None (destroyed during cloning)
  Sequencing primers: 5′ CGC AAA TGG GCG GTA GGC GTG; 3′ TAG AAG GCA CAG TCG AGG
Resource information
  A portion of this plasmid was derived from a plasmid made by: Origene
Terms and licenses: Academic/Nonprofit Terms; Industry Terms: Not Available to Industry
Depositor comments: These human type I procollagen plasmids were designed and validated for human osteoblasts and fibroblasts similar to their previously published/shared murine counterparts e.g. eGFP-Proα1 (Plasmid #119843) https://www.addgene.org/Sergey_Leikin/. Their expression in other cells might disrupt assembly, folding and trafficking of type I procollagen, resulting in artifacts. Even in human osteoblasts and fibroblasts, overexpression of exogenous proα2 might cause intracellular trafficking and degradation of some transfected chains as monomers without integration into normal heterotrimeric (proα1)2proα2 procollagen molecules,. Overexpression of exogenous proα1 might result in excessive formation of homotrimeric (proα1)3 molecules, some of which might contain fluorescent tags on two or even all three proα1 chains, potentially causing severe disruptions in cellular function. In our experience with the murine plasmids expressed in primary osteoblasts or the MC3T3 osteoblastic cell line, the best evidence of normal behavior of the transfected chains is the appearance of fluorescent extracellular collagen fibers ~ 12-24 h after transfection. These were harder to observe in human Saos2 osteoblast cell line transfected with the human type I procollagen plasmids (likely due to slower fibrillogenesis and more complete cleavage of the fluorescently-tagged N-propeptide prior to collagen fibril formation). We strongly recommend following these guidelines when using the plasmids 1) Only human cells that have high expression of endogenous type I procollagen and that express fewer transfected than endogenous chains are suitable for studies of physiologically-relevant processes with these constructs. 2) At least 100 μM ascorbic acid at and after transfection is required to ensure proper procollagen folding (for some cells, preincubation with ascorbic acid before transfection might be needed). 3) Stable transfection causes excessive accumulation of tagged chains in the ER over time, disruption of ER homeostasis, and disruptions and changes in cellular function. Therefore, low to moderate transient transfection is recommended for studies of physiologically relevant processes. Optimization of transfection efficiency is needed for all cell types. 4) Experiments beyond 24h after transfection are not recommended, to avoid the excessive accumulation of tagged chains in the ER and cell malfunction caused by increased procollagen synthesis. 5) Excessive expression of transfected chains might cause rapid accumulation of large procollagen aggregates in the ER, resulting in cellular malfunction and death. Contact information: Shakib Omari () Sergey Leikin ()
How to cite: mCerulean-hCOL1A1 was a gift from Sergey Leikin (Addgene plasmid # 140112 ; http://n2t.net/addgene:140112 ; RRID:Addgene_140112)
