[The description below was written by a language model from this plasmid's Addgene catalogue record and pLannotate feature annotations shown in this document.]
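Description:
mCerulean-hCOL1A1 is a mammalian expression plasmid of about 10.7 kb, built on a pcDNA3.1 backbone, that encodes a fluorescently tagged human type I procollagen α1 chain. It is propagated in E. coli through a high-copy ColE1/pUC-type origin with ampicillin selection (AmpR under its own bla promoter), and it also carries an f1 phage origin. For mammalian cells, an SV40 early promoter drives a neomycin phosphotransferase gene followed by an SV40 polyadenylation signal, allowing G418 selection. Short lac promoter/operator, lacI, ble and bom fragments appear in the annotation as backbone remnants.

The expression cassette uses the CMV immediate-early enhancer and promoter and ends with the bovine growth hormone poly(A) signal. A T7 promoter and a single loxP site lie between the CMV promoter and the coding region; the record assigns no function to the lone loxP site. In the COL1A1 open reading frame, the cyan fluorescent protein mCerulean replaces exons 2–3, a design that keeps the minor triple helix of the N-propeptide and the N-terminal cleavage site. The automated annotation labels only parts of the collagen sequence, directly after mCerulean and near the C-terminal end, so most of the repetitive coding region is left unannotated. The depositor and repository sequences differ slightly in length but show the same layout.

The construct is intended for live imaging of procollagen assembly, folding, trafficking and secretion. The depositor notes that it was designed and validated for human osteoblasts and fibroblasts with high endogenous type I procollagen expression. Low to moderate transient expression is advised, because overexpression or stable transfection may favour α1 homotrimers, cause tagged chains to accumulate in the ER and disrupt cell function.
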