Features (pLannotate 1.2.2; 22 found; start..end, strand, type, name):
     28..80      -  misc_feature   bom (fragment): basis of mobility region from pBR322
    235..614     +  enhancer       CMV enhancer: human cytomegalovirus immediate early enhancer
    616..815     +  promoter       CMV promoter: human cytomegalovirus (CMV) immediate early promoter
    844..862     +  promoter       T7 promoter: promoter for bacteriophage T7 RNA polymerase
    871..904     +  protein_bind   loxP: Cre-mediated recombination occurs in the 8-bp core sequence (GCATACAT). Cre recombinase
   1138..1851    +  CDS            mCerulean: mCerulean is a basic (constitutively fluorescent) cyan fluorescent protein published in 2005, derived from Aequorea victoria. It is reported to be a very rapidly-maturing monomer.
   5119..5934    +  CDS            COL1A1 (fragment): CO1A1_HUMAN - Experimental evidence at protein level: Swiss-Prot protein existence level 1. Type I collagen is a member of group I collagen (fibrillar forming collagen). From Homo sapiens (Human).
   6258..6482    +  polyA_signal   bGH poly(A) signal: bovine growth hormone polyadenylation signal
   6486..6507    +  promoter       SV40 promoter (fragment): SV40 enhancer and early promoter
   6528..6956    +  rep_origin     f1 ori (sequence partly withheld): f1 bacteriophage origin of replication; arrow indicates direction of (+) strand synthesis
   6970..7299    +  promoter       SV40 promoter: SV40 enhancer and early promoter
   7366..8157    +  CDS            neo: KKA2_KLEPN - Also known as kan, nptII. Experimental evidence at protein level: Swiss-Prot protein existence level 1. Resistance to kanamycin, neomycin, paromomycin, ribostamycin, butirosin and gentamicin B. From Klebsiella pneumoniae.
   8181..8339    +  CDS            ble (fragment): BLE_KLEPN - Experimental evidence at protein level: Swiss-Prot protein existence level 1. Binding protein with a strong affinity to the bleomycin family of antibiotics. Binds to CL990; an antimitotic-antibiotic compound. From Klebsiella pneumoniae.
   8334..8455    +  polyA_signal   SV40 poly(A) signal: SV40 polyadenylation signal
   8526..8548    -  protein_bind   lac operator (fragment): The lac repressor binds to the lac operator to inhibit transcription in E. coli. This inhibition can be relieved by adding lactose or isopropyl-β-D-thiogalactopyranoside (IPTG). lac repressor encoded by lacI
   8552..8582    -  promoter       lac promoter: promoter for the E. coli lac operon
   8597..8618    -  protein_bind   CAP binding site: CAP binding activates transcription in the presence of cAMP. E. coli catabolite activator protein
   8631..8723    -  CDS            lacI (fragment): lac repressor; lacI; The lac repressor binds to the lac operator to inhibit transcription in E. coli. This inhibition can be relieved by adding lactose or isopropyl-β-D-thiogalactopyranoside (IPTG).
   8906..9491    -  rep_origin     ori: high-copy-number ColE1/pMB1/pBR322/pUC origin of replication
   9662..10522   -  CDS            AmpR: β-lactamase; bla; confers resistance to ampicillin, carbenicillin, and related antibiotics
  10523..10627   -  promoter       AmpR promoter: bla
  10659..10679   -  promoter       AmpR promoter (fragment): bla
>Addgene plasmid #140112 | mCerulean-hCOL1A1 | depositor full sequence | sequence record 271406 | mCerulean-hCOL1A1 sequence 10704 bps
GACGGATCGGGAGATCTCCCGATCCCCTATGGTGCACTCTCAGTACAATCTGCTCTGATGCCGCATAGTT
AAGCCAGTATCTGCTCCCTGCTTGTGTGTTGGAGGTCGCTGAGTAGTGCGCGAGCAAAATTTAAGCTACA
ACAAGGCAAGGCTTGACCGACAATTGCATGAAGAATCTGCTTAGGGTTAGGCGTTTTGCGCTGCTTCGCG
ATGTACGGGCCAGATATACGCGTTGACATTGATTATTGACTAGTTATTAATAGTAATCAATTACGGGGTC
ATTAGTTCATAGCCCATATATGGAGTTCCGCGTTACATAACTTACGGTAAATGGCCCGCCTGGCTGACCG
CCCAACGACCCCCGCCCATTGACGTCAATAATGACGTATGTTCCCATAGTAACGCCAATAGGGACTTTCC
ATTGACGTCAATGGGTGGAGTATTTACGGTAAACTGCCCACTTGGCAGTACATCAAGTGTATCATATGCC
AAGTCCGCCCCCTATTGACGTCAATGACGGTAAATGGCCCGCCTGGCATTATGCCCAGTACATGACCTTA
CGGGACTTTCCTACTTGGCAGTACATCTACGTATTAGTCATCGCTATTACCATGGTGATGCGGTTTTGGC
AGTACACCAATGGGCGTGGATAGCGGTTTGACTCACGGGGATTTCCAAGTCTCCACCCCATTGACGTCAA
TGGGAGTTTGTTTTGGCACCAAAATCAACGGGACTTTCCAAAATGTCGTAATAACCCCGCCCCGTTGACG
CAAATGGGCGGTAGGCGTGTACGGTGGGAGGTCTATATAAGCAGAGCTCGTTTAGTGAACCGTCAGAATT
TTGTAATACGACTCACTATAGGGCGGCCGCATAACTTCGTATAGCATACATTATACGAAGTTATGGATCA
GGCCAAATCGGCCGAGCTCGAATTCGTCGAGAGCGGAGACGGGAGTTTCTCCTCGGGGTCGGAGCAGGAG
GCACGCGGAGTGTGAGGCCACGCATGAGCGGACGCTAACCCCCTCCCCAGCCACAAAGAGTCTACATGTC
TAGGGTCTAGACATGTTCAGCTTTGTGGACCTCCGGCTCCTGCTCCTCTTAGCGGCCACCGCCCTCCTGA
CGCACGGCCAAGAGGATATCGTGAGCAAGGGCGAGGAGCTGTTCACCGGGGTGGTGCCCATCCTGGTCGA
GCTGGACGGCGACGTAAACGGCCACAAGTTCAGCGTGTCCGGCGAGGGCGAGGGCGATGCCACCTACGGC
AAGCTGACCCTGAAGTTCATCTGCACCACCGGCAAGCTGCCCGTGCCCTGGCCCACCCTCGTGACCACCC
TGACCTGGGGCGTGCAGTGCTTCGCCCGCTACCCCGACCACATGAAGCAGCACGACTTCTTCAAGTCCGC
CATGCCCGAAGGCTACGTCCAGGAGCGCACCATCTTCTTCAAGGACGACGGCAACTACAAGACCCGCGCC
GAGGTGAAGTTCGAGGGCGACACCCTGGTGAACCGCATCGAGCTGAAGGGCATCGACTTCAAGGAGGACG
GCAACATCCTGGGGCACAAGCTGGAGTACAACGCCATCAGCGACAACGTCTATATCACCGCCGACAAGCA
GAAGAACGGCATCAAGGCCAACTTCAAGATCCGCCACAACATCGAGGACGGCAGCGTGCAGCTCGCCGAC
CACTACCAGCAGAACACCCCCATCGGCGACGGCCCCGTGCTGCTGCCCGACAACCACTACCTGAGCACCC
AGTCCAAGCTGAGCAAAGACCCCAACGAGAAGCGCGATCACATGGTCCTGCTGGAGTTCGTGACCGCCGC
CGGGATCACTCTCGGCATGGACGAGCTGTACGACCAAGAAACCACCGGCGTCGAGGGACCCAAGGGAGAC
ACTGGCCCCCGAGGCCCAAGGGGACCCGCAGGCCCCCCTGGCCGAGATGGCATCCCTGGACAGCCTGGAC
TTCCCGGACCCCCCGGACCCCCCGGACCTCCCGGACCCCCTGGCCTCGGAGGAAACTTTGCTCCCCAGCT
GTCTTATGGCTATGATGAGAAATCAACCGGAGGAATTTCCGTGCCTGGCCCCATGGGTCCCTCTGGTCCT
CGTGGTCTCCCTGGCCCCCCTGGTGCACCTGGTCCCCAAGGCTTCCAAGGTCCCCCTGGTGAGCCTGGCG
AGCCTGGAGCTTCAGGTCCCATGGGTCCCCGAGGTCCCCCAGGTCCCCCTGGAAAGAATGGAGATGATGG
GGAAGCTGGAAAACCTGGTCGTCCTGGTGAGCGTGGGCCTCCTGGGCCTCAGGGTGCTCGAGGATTGCCC
GGAACAGCTGGCCTCCCTGGAATGAAGGGACACAGAGGTTTCAGTGGTTTGGATGGTGCCAAGGGAGATG
CTGGTCCTGCTGGTCCTAAGGGTGAGCCTGGCAGCCCTGGTGAAAATGGAGCTCCTGGTCAGATGGGCCC
CCGTGGCCTGCCTGGTGAGAGAGGTCGCCCTGGAGCCCCTGGCCCTGCTGGTGCTCGTGGAAATGATGGT
GCTACTGGTGCTGCCGGGCCCCCTGGTCCCACCGGCCCCGCTGGTCCTCCTGGCTTCCCTGGTGCTGTTG
GTGCTAAGGGTGAAGCTGGTCCCCAAGGGCCCCGAGGCTCTGAAGGTCCCCAGGGTGTGCGTGGTGAGCC
TGGCCCCCCTGGCCCTGCTGGTGCTGCTGGCCCTGCTGGAAACCCTGGTGCTGATGGACAGCCTGGTGCT
AAAGGTGCCAATGGTGCTCCTGGTATTGCTGGTGCTCCTGGCTTCCCTGGTGCCCGAGGCCCCTCTGGAC
CCCAGGGCCCCGGCGGCCCTCCTGGTCCCAAGGGTAACAGCGGTGAACCTGGTGCTCCTGGCAGCAAAGG
AGACACTGGTGCTAAGGGAGAGCCTGGCCCTGTTGGTGTTCAAGGACCCCCTGGCCCTGCTGGAGAGGAA
GGAAAGCGAGGAGCTCGAGGTGAACCCGGACCCACTGGCCTGCCCGGACCCCCTGGCGAGCGTGGTGGAC
CTGGTAGCCGTGGTTTCCCTGGCGCAGATGGTGTTGCTGGTCCCAAGGGTCCCGCTGGTGAACGTGGTTC
TCCTGGCCCTGCTGGCCCCAAAGGATCTCCTGGTGAAGCTGGTCGTCCCGGTGAAGCTGGTCTGCCTGGT
GCCAAGGGTCTGACTGGAAGCCCTGGCAGCCCTGGTCCTGATGGCAAAACTGGCCCCCCTGGTCCCGCCG
GTCAAGATGGTCGCCCCGGACCCCCAGGCCCACCTGGTGCCCGTGGTCAGGCTGGTGTGATGGGATTCCC
TGGACCTAAAGGTGCTGCTGGAGAGCCCGGCAAGGCTGGAGAGCGAGGTGTTCCCGGACCCCCTGGCGCT
GTCGGTCCTGCTGGCAAAGATGGAGAGGCTGGAGCTCAGGGACCCCCTGGCCCTGCTGGTCCCGCTGGCG
AGAGAGGTGAACAAGGCCCTGCTGGCTCCCCCGGATTCCAGGGTCTCCCTGGTCCTGCTGGTCCTCCAGG
TGAAGCAGGCAAACCTGGTGAACAGGGTGTTCCTGGAGACCTTGGCGCCCCTGGCCCCTCTGGAGCAAGA
GGCGAGAGAGGTTTCCCTGGCGAGCGTGGTGTGCAAGGTCCCCCTGGTCCTGCTGGTCCCCGAGGGGCCA
ACGGTGCTCCCGGCAACGATGGTGCTAAGGGTGATGCTGGTGCCCCTGGAGCTCCCGGTAGCCAGGGCGC
CCCTGGCCTTCAGGGAATGCCTGGTGAACGTGGTGCAGCTGGTCTTCCAGGGCCTAAGGGTGACAGAGGT
GATGCTGGTCCCAAAGGTGCTGATGGCTCTCCTGGCAAAGATGGCGTCCGTGGTCTGACCGGCCCCATTG
GTCCTCCTGGCCCTGCTGGTGCCCCTGGTGACAAGGGTGAAAGTGGTCCCAGCGGCCCTGCTGGTCCCAC
TGGAGCTCGTGGTGCCCCCGGAGACCGTGGTGAGCCTGGTCCCCCCGGCCCTGCTGGCTTTGCTGGCCCC
CCTGGTGCTGACGGCCAACCTGGTGCTAAAGGCGAACCTGGTGATGCTGGTGCTAAAGGCGATGCTGGTC
CCCCTGGCCCTGCCGGACCCGCTGGACCCCCTGGCCCCATTGGTAATGTTGGTGCTCCTGGAGCCAAAGG
TGCTCGCGGCAGCGCTGGTCCCCCTGGTGCTACTGGTTTCCCTGGTGCTGCTGGCCGAGTCGGTCCTCCT
GGCCCCTCTGGAAATGCTGGACCCCCTGGCCCTCCTGGTCCTGCTGGCAAAGAAGGCGGCAAAGGTCCCC
GTGGTGAGACTGGCCCTGCTGGACGTCCTGGTGAAGTTGGTCCCCCTGGTCCCCCTGGCCCTGCTGGCGA
GAAAGGATCCCCTGGTGCTGATGGTCCTGCTGGTGCTCCTGGTACTCCCGGGCCTCAAGGTATTGCTGGA
CAGCGTGGTGTGGTCGGCCTGCCTGGTCAGAGAGGAGAGAGAGGCTTCCCTGGTCTTCCTGGCCCCTCTG
GTGAACCTGGCAAACAAGGTCCCTCTGGAGCAAGTGGTGAACGTGGTCCCCCTGGTCCCATGGGCCCCCC
TGGATTGGCTGGACCCCCTGGTGAATCTGGACGTGAGGGGGCTCCTGGTGCCGAAGGTTCCCCTGGACGA
GACGGTTCTCCTGGCGCCAAGGGTGACCGTGGTGAGACCGGCCCCGCTGGACCCCCTGGTGCTCCTGGTG
CTCCTGGTGCCCCTGGCCCCGTTGGCCCTGCTGGCAAGAGTGGTGATCGTGGTGAGACTGGTCCTGCTGG
TCCCGCCGGTCCTGTCGGCCCTGTTGGCGCCCGTGGCCCCGCCGGACCCCAAGGCCCACGTGGTGACAAG
GGTGAGACAGGCGAACAGGGCGACAGAGGCATAAAGGGTCACCGTGGCTTCTCTGGCCTCCAGGGTCCCC
CTGGCCCTCCTGGCTCTCCTGGTGAACAAGGTCCCTCTGGAGCCTCTGGTCCTGCTGGTCCCCGAGGTCC
CCCTGGCTCTGCTGGTGCTCCTGGCAAAGATGGACTCAACGGTCTCCCTGGCCCCATTGGGCCCCCTGGT
CCTCGCGGTCGCACTGGTGATGCTGGTCCTGTTGGTCCCCCCGGCCCTCCTGGACCTCCTGGTCCCCCTG
GTCCTCCCAGCGCTGGTTTCGACTTCAGCTTCCTGCCCCAGCCACCTCAAGAGAAGGCTCACGATGGTGG
CCGCTACTACCGGGCTGATGATGCCAATGTGGTTCGTGACCGTGACCTCGAGGTGGACACCACCCTCAAG
AGCCTGAGCCAGCAGATCGAGAACATCCGGAGCCCAGAGGGCAGCCGCAAGAACCCCGCCCGCACCTGCC
GTGACCTCAAGATGTGCCACTCTGACTGGAAGAGTGGAGAGTACTGGATTGACCCCAACCAAGGCTGCAA
CCTGGATGCCATCAAAGTCTTCTGCAACATGGAGACTGGTGAGACCTGCGTGTACCCCACTCAGCCCAGT
GTGGCCCAGAAGAACTGGTACATCAGCAAGAACCCCAAGGACAAGAGGCATGTCTGGTTCGGCGAGAGCA
TGACCGATGGATTCCAGTTCGAGTATGGCGGCCAGGGCTCCGACCCTGCCGATGTGGCCATCCAGCTGAC
CTTCCTGCGCCTGATGTCCACCGAGGCCTCCCAGAACATCACCTACCACTGCAAGAACAGCGTGGCCTAC
ATGGACCAGCAGACTGGCAACCTCAAGAAGGCCCTGCTCCTCCAGGGCTCCAACGAGATCGAGATCCGCG
CCGAGGGCAACAGCCGCTTCACCTACAGCGTCACTGTCGATGGCTGCACGAGTCACACCGGAGCCTGGGG
CAAGACAGTGATTGAATACAAAACCACCAAGACCTCCCGCCTGCGCATCATCGATGTGGCCCCCTTGGAC
GTTGGTGCCCCAGACCAGGAATTCGGCTTCGACGTTGGCCATGTCTGCTTCCTGTAAACTCCCTCCATCC
CAACCTGGCTCCCTCCCACCCAACCAACTTTCCCCCCAACCCGGAAACAGACAAGCAACCCAAACTGAAC
CCCCTCAAAAGCCAAAAAATGGGAGACAATTTCACATGGACTTTGGAAAATATTTTTTTCCTTTGCATTC
ATCTCTCAAACTTAGTTTTTATCTTTGACCAACCGAACATGACCAAAAACCAAAAGTGCATTCAACCTTA
CCAAAAAAAAAAAAAAAACTCTCCAGCGCTGGATCCCCTGGTGCTGATGGTCCTGCTGGTGCTCCTGGTA
CTCCCCAAACCCGCTGATCAGCCTCGACTGTGCCTTCTAGTTGCCAGCCATCTGTTGTTTGCCCCTCCCC
CGTGCCTTCCTTGACCCTGGAAGGTGCCACTCCCACTGTCCTTTCCTAATAAAATGAGGAAATTGCATCG
CATTGTCTGAGTAGGTGTCATTCTATTCTGGGGGGTGGGGTGGGGCAGGACAGCAAGGGGGAGGATTGGG
AAGACAATAGCAGGCATGCTGGGGATGCGGTGGGCTCTATGGCTTCTGAGGCGGAAAGAACCAGCTGGGG
CTCTAGGGGGTATCCCC
[124 nt withheld, positions 6528-6651]
C
[91 nt withheld, positions 6653-6743]
A
[49 nt withheld, positions 6745-6793]
CCTTTGACGTTGGAGTCCACGTTCTTT
[37 nt withheld, positions 6821-6857]
ACCCTATCTCGGTCTATTCTTTTGATTTATAAGGGATTTTGCCGATTTCGGCCTATTGGTTAAAAAATGA
GCTGATTTAACAAAAATTTAACGCGAATTAATTCTGTGGAATGTGTGTCAGTTAGGGTGTGGAAAGTCCC
CAGGCTCCCCAGCAGGCAGAAGTATGCAAAGCATGCATCTCAATTAGTCAGCAACCAGGTGTGGAAAGTC
CCCAGGCTCCCCAGCAGGCAGAAGTATGCAAAGCATGCATCTCAATTAGTCAGCAACCATAGTCCCGCCC
CTAACTCCGCCCATCCCGCCCCTAACTCCGCCCAGTTCCGCCCATTCTCCGCCCCATGGCTGACTAATTT
TTTTTATTTATGCAGAGGCCGAGGCCGCCTCTGCCTCTGAGCTATTCCAGAAGTAGTGAGGAGGCTTTTT
TGGAGGCCTAGGCTTTTGCAAAAAGCTCCCGGGAGCTTGTATATCCATTTTCGGATCTGATCAAGAGACA
GGATGAGGATCGTTTCGCATGATTGAACAAGATGGATTGCACGCAGGTTCTCCGGCCGCTTGGGTGGAGA
GGCTATTCGGCTATGACTGGGCACAACAGACAATCGGCTGCTCTGATGCCGCCGTGTTCCGGCTGTCAGC
GCAGGGGCGCCCGGTTCTTTTTGTCAAGACCGACCTGTCCGGTGCCCTGAATGAACTGCAGGACGAGGCA
GCGCGGCTATCGTGGCTGGCCACGACGGGCGTTCCTTGCGCAGCTGTGCTCGACGTTGTCACTGAAGCGG
GAAGGGACTGGCTGCTATTGGGCGAAGTGCCGGGGCAGGATCTCCTGTCATCTCACCTTGCTCCTGCCGA
GAAAGTATCCATCATGGCTGATGCAATGCGGCGGCTGCATACGCTTGATCCGGCTACCTGCCCATTCGAC
CACCAAGCGAAACATCGCATCGAGCGAGCACGTACTCGGATGGAAGCCGGTCTTGTCGATCAGGATGATC
TGGACGAAGAGCATCAGGGGCTCGCGCCAGCCGAACTGTTCGCCAGGCTCAAGGCGCGCATGCCCGACGG
CGAGGATCTCGTCGTGACCCATGGCGATGCCTGCTTGCCGAATATCATGGTGGAAAATGGCCGCTTTTCT
GGATTCATCGACTGTGGCCGGCTGGGTGTGGCGGACCGCTATCAGGACATAGCGTTGGCTACCCGTGATA
TTGCTGAAGAGCTTGGCGGCGAATGGGCTGACCGCTTCCTCGTGCTTTACGGTATCGCCGCTCCCGATTC
GCAGCGCATCGCCTTCTATCGCCTTCTTGACGAGTTCTTCTGAGCGGGACTCTGGGGTTCGAAATGACCG
ACCAAGCGACGCCCAACCTGCCATCACGAGATTTCGATTCCACCGCCGCCTTCTATGAAAGGTTGGGCTT
CGGAATCGTTTTCCGGGACGCCGGCTGGATGATCCTCCAGCGCGGGGATCTCATGCTGGAGTTCTTCGCC
CACCCCAACTTGTTTATTGCAGCTTATAATGGTTACAAATAAAGCAATAGCATCACAAATTTCACAAATA
AAGCATTTTTTTCACTGCATTCTAGTTGTGGTTTGTCCAAACTCATCAATGTATCTTATCATGTCTGTAT
ACCGTCGACCTCTAGCTAGAGCTTGGCGTAATCATGGTCATAGCTGTTTCCTGTGTGAAATTGTTATCCG
CTCACAATTCCACACAACATACGAGCCGGAAGCATAAAGTGTAAAGCCTGGGGTGCCTAATGAGTGAGCT
AACTCACATTAATTGCGTTGCGCTCACTGCCCGCTTTCCAGTCGGGAAACCTGTCGTGCCAGCTGCATTA
ATGAATCGGCCAACGCGCGGGGAGAGGCGGTTTGCGTATTGGGCGCTCTTCCGCTTCCTCGCTCACTGAC
TCGCTGCGCTCGGTCGTTCGGCTGCGGCGAGCGGTATCAGCTCACTCAAAGGCGGTAATACGGTTATCCA
CAGAATCAGGGGATAACGCAGGAAAGAACATGTGAGCAAAAGGCCAGCAAAAGGCCAGGAACCGTAAAAA
GGCCGCGTTGCTGGCGTTTTTCCATAGGCTCCGCCCCCCTGACGAGCATCACAAAAATCGACGCTCAAGT
CAGAGGTGGCGAAACCCGACAGGACTATAAAGATACCAGGCGTTTCCCCCTGGAAGCTCCCTCGTGCGCT
CTCCTGTTCCGACCCTGCCGCTTACCGGATACCTGTCCGCCTTTCTCCCTTCGGGAAGCGTGGCGCTTTC
TCATAGCTCACGCTGTAGGTATCTCAGTTCGGTGTAGGTCGTTCGCTCCAAGCTGGGCTGTGTGCACGAA
CCCCCCGTTCAGCCCGACCGCTGCGCCTTATCCGGTAACTATCGTCTTGAGTCCAACCCGGTAAGACACG
ACTTATCGCCACTGGCAGCAGCCACTGGTAACAGGATTAGCAGAGCGAGGTATGTAGGCGGTGCTACAGA
GTTCTTGAAGTGGTGGCCTAACTACGGCTACACTAGAAGAACAGTATTTGGTATCTGCGCTCTGCTGAAG
CCAGTTACCTTCGGAAAAAGAGTTGGTAGCTCTTGATCCGGCAAACAAACCACCGCTGGTAGCGGTTTTT
TTGTTTGCAAGCAGCAGATTACGCGCAGAAAAAAAGGATCTCAAGAAGATCCTTTGATCTTTTCTACGGG
GTCTGACGCTCAGTGGAACGAAAACTCACGTTAAGGGATTTTGGTCATGAGATTATCAAAAAGGATCTTC
ACCTAGATCCTTTTAAATTAAAAATGAAGTTTTAAATCAATCTAAAGTATATATGAGTAAACTTGGTCTG
ACAGTTACCAATGCTTAATCAGTGAGGCACCTATCTCAGCGATCTGTCTATTTCGTTCATCCATAGTTGC
CTGACTCCCCGTCGTGTAGATAACTACGATACGGGAGGGCTTACCATCTGGCCCCAGTGCTGCAATGATA
CCGCGAGACCCACGCTCACCGGCTCCAGATTTATCAGCAATAAACCAGCCAGCCGGAAGGGCCGAGCGCA
GAAGTGGTCCTGCAACTTTATCCGCCTCCATCCAGTCTATTAATTGTTGCCGGGAAGCTAGAGTAAGTAG
TTCGCCAGTTAATAGTTTGCGCAACGTTGTTGCCATTGCTACAGGCATCGTGGTGTCACGCTCGTCGTTT
GGTATGGCTTCATTCAGCTCCGGTTCCCAACGATCAAGGCGAGTTACATGATCCCCCATGTTGTGCAAAA
AAGCGGTTAGCTCCTTCGGTCCTCCGATCGTTGTCAGAAGTAAGTTGGCCGCAGTGTTATCACTCATGGT
TATGGCAGCACTGCATAATTCTCTTACTGTCATGCCATCCGTAAGATGCTTTTCTGTGACTGGTGAGTAC
TCAACCAAGTCATTCTGAGAATAGTGTATGCGGCGACCGAGTTGCTCTTGCCCGGCGTCAATACGGGATA
ATACCGCGCCACATAGCAGAACTTTAAAAGTGCTCATCATTGGAAAACGTTCTTCGGGGCGAAAACTCTC
AAGGATCTTACCGCTGTTGAGATCCAGTTCGATGTAACCCACTCGTGCACCCAACTGATCTTCAGCATCT
TTTACTTTCACCAGCGTTTCTGGGTGAGCAAAAACAGGAAGGCAAAATGCCGCAAAAAAGGGAATAAGGG
CGACACGGAAATGTTGAATACTCATACTCTTCCTTTTTCAATATTATTGAAGCATTTATCAGGGTTATTG
TCTCATGAGCGGATACATATTTGAATGTATTTAGAAAAATAAACAAATAGGGGTTCCGCGCACATTTCCC
CGAAAAGTGCCACCTGACGTCTAAACAAATAGGGGTTCCGCGCACATTTCCCCGAAAAGTGCCACCT
