Features (pLannotate 1.2.2; 22 found; start..end, strand, type, name):
     28..80      -  misc_feature   bom (fragment): basis of mobility region from pBR322
    235..614     +  enhancer       CMV enhancer: human cytomegalovirus immediate early enhancer
    616..815     +  promoter       CMV promoter: human cytomegalovirus (CMV) immediate early promoter
    844..862     +  promoter       T7 promoter: promoter for bacteriophage T7 RNA polymerase
    871..904     +  protein_bind   loxP: Cre-mediated recombination occurs in the 8-bp core sequence (GCATACAT). Cre recombinase
   1138..1851    +  CDS            mCerulean: mCerulean is a basic (constitutively fluorescent) cyan fluorescent protein published in 2005, derived from Aequorea victoria. It is reported to be a very rapidly-maturing monomer.
   1854..2084    +  CDS            COL1A1 (fragment): CO1A1_HUMAN - Experimental evidence at protein level: Swiss-Prot protein existence level 1. Type I collagen is a member of group I collagen (fibrillar forming collagen). From Homo sapiens (Human).
   5118..5933    +  CDS            COL1A1 (fragment): CO1A1_HUMAN - Experimental evidence at protein level: Swiss-Prot protein existence level 1. Type I collagen is a member of group I collagen (fibrillar forming collagen). From Homo sapiens (Human).
   6261..6485    +  polyA_signal   bGH poly(A) signal: bovine growth hormone polyadenylation signal
   6489..6510    +  promoter       SV40 promoter (fragment): SV40 enhancer and early promoter
   6531..6959    +  rep_origin     f1 ori (sequence partly withheld): f1 bacteriophage origin of replication; arrow indicates direction of (+) strand synthesis
   6973..7302    +  promoter       SV40 promoter: SV40 enhancer and early promoter
   7369..8160    +  CDS            neo: KKA2_KLEPN - Also known as kan, nptII. Experimental evidence at protein level: Swiss-Prot protein existence level 1. Resistance to kanamycin, neomycin, paromomycin, ribostamycin, butirosin and gentamicin B. From Klebsiella pneumoniae.
   8184..8342    +  CDS            ble (fragment): BLE_KLEPN - Experimental evidence at protein level: Swiss-Prot protein existence level 1. Binding protein with a strong affinity to the bleomycin family of antibiotics. Binds to CL990; an antimitotic-antibiotic compound. From Klebsiella pneumoniae.
   8337..8458    +  polyA_signal   SV40 poly(A) signal: SV40 polyadenylation signal
   8529..8551    -  protein_bind   lac operator (fragment): The lac repressor binds to the lac operator to inhibit transcription in E. coli. This inhibition can be relieved by adding lactose or isopropyl-β-D-thiogalactopyranoside (IPTG). lac repressor encoded by lacI
   8555..8585    -  promoter       lac promoter: promoter for the E. coli lac operon
   8600..8621    -  protein_bind   CAP binding site: CAP binding activates transcription in the presence of cAMP. E. coli catabolite activator protein
   8634..8726    -  CDS            lacI (fragment): lac repressor; lacI; The lac repressor binds to the lac operator to inhibit transcription in E. coli. This inhibition can be relieved by adding lactose or isopropyl-β-D-thiogalactopyranoside (IPTG).
   8909..9497    -  rep_origin     ori: high-copy-number ColE1/pMB1/pBR322/pUC origin of replication
   9668..10528   -  CDS            AmpR: β-lactamase; bla; confers resistance to ampicillin, carbenicillin, and related antibiotics
  10529..10633   -  promoter       AmpR promoter: bla
>Addgene plasmid #140112 | mCerulean-hCOL1A1 | addgene full sequence | sequence record 296778 | Addgene NGS Result
GACGGATCGGGAGATCTCCCGATCCCCTATGGTGCACTCTCAGTACAATCTGCTCTGATGCCGCATAGTT
AAGCCAGTATCTGCTCCCTGCTTGTGTGTTGGAGGTCGCTGAGTAGTGCGCGAGCAAAATTTAAGCTACA
ACAAGGCAAGGCTTGACCGACAATTGCATGAAGAATCTGCTTAGGGTTAGGCGTTTTGCGCTGCTTCGCG
ATGTACGGGCCAGATATACGCGTTGACATTGATTATTGACTAGTTATTAATAGTAATCAATTACGGGGTC
ATTAGTTCATAGCCCATATATGGAGTTCCGCGTTACATAACTTACGGTAAATGGCCCGCCTGGCTGACCG
CCCAACGACCCCCGCCCATTGACGTCAATAATGACGTATGTTCCCATAGTAACGCCAATAGGGACTTTCC
ATTGACGTCAATGGGTGGAGTATTTACGGTAAACTGCCCACTTGGCAGTACATCAAGTGTATCATATGCC
AAGTCCGCCCCCTATTGACGTCAATGACGGTAAATGGCCCGCCTGGCATTATGCCCAGTACATGACCTTA
CGGGACTTTCCTACTTGGCAGTACATCTACGTATTAGTCATCGCTATTACCATGGTGATGCGGTTTTGGC
AGTACACCAATGGGCGTGGATAGCGGTTTGACTCACGGGGATTTCCAAGTCTCCACCCCATTGACGTCAA
TGGGAGTTTGTTTTGGCACCAAAATCAACGGGACTTTCCAAAATGTCGTAATAACCCCGCCCCGTTGACG
CAAATGGGCGGTAGGCGTGTACGGTGGGAGGTCTATATAAGCAGAGCTCGTTTAGTGAACCGTCAGAATT
TTGTAATACGACTCACTATAGGGCGGCCGCATAACTTCGTATAGCATACATTATACGAAGTTATGGATCA
GGCCAAATCGGCCGAGCTCGAATTCGTCGAGAGCGGAGACGGGAGTTTCTCCTCGGGGTCGGAGCAGGAG
GCACGCGGAGTGTGAGGCCACGCATGAGCGGACGCTAACCCCCTCCCCAGCCACAAAGAGTCTACATGTC
TAGGGTCTAGACATGTTCAGCTTTGTGGACCTCCGGCTCCTGCTCCTCTTAGCGGCCACCGCCCTCCTGA
CGCACGGCCAAGAGGATATCGTGAGCAAGGGCGAGGAGCTGTTCACCGGGGTGGTGCCCATCCTGGTCGA
GCTGGACGGCGACGTAAACGGCCACAAGTTCAGCGTGTCCGGCGAGGGCGAGGGCGATGCCACCTACGGC
AAGCTGACCCTGAAGTTCATCTGCACCACCGGCAAGCTGCCCGTGCCCTGGCCCACCCTCGTGACCACCC
TGACCTGGGGCGTGCAGTGCTTCGCCCGCTACCCCGACCACATGAAGCAGCACGACTTCTTCAAGTCCGC
CATGCCCGAAGGCTACGTCCAGGAGCGCACCATCTTCTTCAAGGACGACGGCAACTACAAGACCCGCGCC
GAGGTGAAGTTCGAGGGCGACACCCTGGTGAACCGCATCGAGCTGAAGGGCATCGACTTCAAGGAGGACG
GCAACATCCTGGGGCACAAGCTGGAGTACAACGCCATCAGCGACAACGTCTATATCACCGCCGACAAGCA
GAAGAACGGCATCAAGGCCAACTTCAAGATCCGCCACAACATCGAGGACGGCAGCGTGCAGCTCGCCGAC
CACTACCAGCAGAACACCCCCATCGGCGACGGCCCCGTGCTGCTGCCCGACAACCACTACCTGAGCACCC
AGTCCAAGCTGAGCAAAGACCCCAACGAGAAGCGCGATCACATGGTCCTGCTGGAGTTCGTGACCGCCGC
CGGGATCACTCTCGGCATGGACGAGCTGTACACCAAGAAACCACCGGCGTCGAGGGACCCAAGGGAGACA
CTGGCCCCCGAGGCCCAAGGGGACCCGCAGGCCCCCCTGGCCGAGATGGCATCCCTGGACAGCCTGGACT
TCCCGGACCCCCCGGACCCCCCGGACCTCCCGGACCCCCTGGCCTCGGAGGAAACTTTGCTCCCCAGCTG
TCTTATGGCTATGATGAGAAATCAACCGGAGGAATTTCCGTGCCTGGCCCCATGGGTCCCTCTGGTCCTC
GTGGTCTCCCTGGCCCCCCTGGTGCACCTGGTCCCCAAGGCTTCCAAGGTCCCCCTGGTGAGCCTGGCGA
GCCTGGAGCTTCAGGTCCCATGGGTCCCCGAGGTCCCCCAGGTCCCCCTGGAAAGAATGGAGATGATGGG
GAAGCTGGAAAACCTGGTCGTCCTGGTGAGCGTGGGCCTCCTGGGCCTCAGGGTGCTCGAGGATTGCCCG
GAACAGCTGGCCTCCCTGGAATGAAGGGACACAGAGGTTTCAGTGGTTTGGATGGTGCCAAGGGAGATGC
TGGTCCTGCTGGTCCTAAGGGTGAGCCTGGCAGCCCTGGTGAAAATGGAGCTCCTGGTCAGATGGGCCCC
CGTGGCCTGCCTGGTGAGAGAGGTCGCCCTGGAGCCCCTGGCCCTGCTGGTGCTCGTGGAAATGATGGTG
CTACTGGTGCTGCCGGGCCCCCTGGTCCCACCGGCCCCGCTGGTCCTCCTGGCTTCCCTGGTGCTGTTGG
TGCTAAGGGTGAAGCTGGTCCCCAAGGGCCCCGAGGCTCTGAAGGTCCCCAGGGTGTGCGTGGTGAGCCT
GGCCCCCCTGGCCCTGCTGGTGCTGCTGGCCCTGCTGGAAACCCTGGTGCTGATGGACAGCCTGGTGCTA
AAGGTGCCAATGGTGCTCCTGGTATTGCTGGTGCTCCTGGCTTCCCTGGTGCCCGAGGCCCCTCTGGACC
CCAGGGCCCCGGCGGCCCTCCTGGTCCCAAGGGTAACAGCGGTGAACCTGGTGCTCCTGGCAGCAAAGGA
GACACTGGTGCTAAGGGAGAGCCTGGCCCTGTTGGTGTTCAAGGACCCCCTGGCCCTGCTGGAGAGGAAG
GAAAGCGAGGAGCTCGAGGTGAACCCGGACCCACTGGCCTGCCCGGACCCCCTGGCGAGCGTGGTGGACC
TGGTAGCCGTGGTTTCCCTGGCGCAGATGGTGTTGCTGGTCCCAAGGGTCCCGCTGGTGAACGTGGTTCT
CCTGGCCCTGCTGGCCCCAAAGGATCTCCTGGTGAAGCTGGTCGTCCCGGTGAAGCTGGTCTGCCTGGTG
CCAAGGGTCTGACTGGAAGCCCTGGCAGCCCTGGTCCTGATGGCAAAACTGGCCCCCCTGGTCCCGCCGG
TCAAGATGGTCGCCCCGGACCCCCAGGCCCACCTGGTGCCCGTGGTCAGGCTGGTGTGATGGGATTCCCT
GGACCTAAAGGTGCTGCTGGAGAGCCCGGCAAGGCTGGAGAGCGAGGTGTTCCCGGACCCCCTGGCGCTG
TCGGTCCTGCTGGCAAAGATGGAGAGGCTGGAGCTCAGGGACCCCCTGGCCCTGCTGGTCCCGCTGGCGA
GAGAGGTGAACAAGGCCCTGCTGGCTCCCCCGGATTCCAGGGTCTCCCTGGTCCTGCTGGTCCTCCAGGT
GAAGCAGGCAAACCTGGTGAACAGGGTGTTCCTGGAGACCTTGGCGCCCCTGGCCCCTCTGGAGCAAGAG
GCGAGAGAGGTTTCCCTGGCGAGCGTGGTGTGCAAGGTCCCCCTGGTCCTGCTGGTCCCCGAGGGGCCAA
CGGTGCTCCCGGCAACGATGGTGCTAAGGGTGATGCTGGTGCCCCTGGAGCTCCCGGTAGCCAGGGCGCC
CCTGGCCTTCAGGGAATGCCTGGTGAACGTGGTGCAGCTGGTCTTCCAGGGCCTAAGGGTGACAGAGGTG
ATGCTGGTCCCAAAGGTGCTGATGGCTCTCCTGGCAAAGATGGCGTCCGTGGTCTGACCGGCCCCATTGG
TCCTCCTGGCCCTGCTGGTGCCCCTGGTGACAAGGGTGAAAGTGGTCCCAGCGGCCCTGCTGGTCCCACT
GGAGCTCGTGGTGCCCCCGGAGACCGTGGTGAGCCTGGTCCCCCCGGCCCTGCTGGCTTTGCTGGCCCCC
CTGGTGCTGACGGCCAACCTGGTGCTAAAGGCGAACCTGGTGATGCTGGTGCTAAAGGCGATGCTGGTCC
CCCTGGCCCTGCCGGACCCGCTGGACCCCCTGGCCCCATTGGTAATGTTGGTGCTCCTGGAGCCAAAGGT
GCTCGCGGCAGCGCTGGTCCCCCTGGTGCTACTGGTTTCCCTGGTGCTGCTGGCCGAGTCGGTCCTCCTG
GCCCCTCTGGAAATGCTGGACCCCCTGGCCCTCCTGGTCCTGCTGGCAAAGAAGGCGGCAAAGGTCCCCG
TGGTGAGACTGGCCCTGCTGGACGTCCTGGTGAAGTTGGTCCCCCTGGTCCCCCTGGCCCTGCTGGCGAG
AAAGGATCCCCTGGTGCTGATGGTCCTGCTGGTGCTCCTGGTACTCCCGGGCCTCAAGGTATTGCTGGAC
AGCGTGGTGTGGTCGGCCTGCCTGGTCAGAGAGGAGAGAGAGGCTTCCCTGGTCTTCCTGGCCCCTCTGG
TGAACCTGGCAAACAAGGTCCCTCTGGAGCAAGTGGTGAACGTGGTCCCCCTGGTCCCATGGGCCCCCCT
GGATTGGCTGGACCCCCTGGTGAATCTGGACGTGAGGGGGCTCCTGGTGCCGAAGGTTCCCCTGGACGAG
ACGGTTCTCCTGGCGCCAAGGGTGACCGTGGTGAGACCGGCCCCGCTGGACCCCCTGGTGCTCCTGGTGC
TCCTGGTGCCCCTGGCCCCGTTGGCCCTGCTGGCAAGAGTGGTGATCGTGGTGAGACTGGTCCTGCTGGT
CCCGCCGGTCCTGTCGGCCCTGTTGGCGCCCGTGGCCCCGCCGGACCCCAAGGCCCACGTGGTGACAAGG
GTGAGACAGGCGAACAGGGCGACAGAGGCATAAAGGGTCACCGTGGCTTCTCTGGCCTCCAGGGTCCCCC
TGGCCCTCCTGGCTCTCCTGGTGAACAAGGTCCCTCTGGAGCCTCTGGTCCTGCTGGTCCCCGAGGTCCC
CCTGGCTCTGCTGGTGCTCCTGGCAAAGATGGACTCAACGGTCTCCCTGGCCCCATTGGGCCCCCTGGTC
CTCGCGGTCGCACTGGTGATGCTGGTCCTGTTGGTCCCCCCGGCCCTCCTGGACCTCCTGGTCCCCCTGG
TCCTCCCAGCGCTGGTTTCGACTTCAGCTTCCTGCCCCAGCCACCTCAAGAGAAGGCTCACGATGGTGGC
CGCTACTACCGGGCTGATGATGCCAATGTGGTTCGTGACCGTGACCTCGAGGTGGACACCACCCTCAAGA
GCCTGAGCCAGCAGATCGAGAACATCCGGAGCCCAGAGGGCAGCCGCAAGAACCCCGCCCGCACCTGCCG
TGACCTCAAGATGTGCCACTCTGACTGGAAGAGTGGAGAGTACTGGATTGACCCCAACCAAGGCTGCAAC
CTGGATGCCATCAAAGTCTTCTGCAACATGGAGACTGGTGAGACCTGCGTGTACCCCACTCAGCCCAGTG
TGGCCCAGAAGAACTGGTACATCAGCAAGAACCCCAAGGACAAGAGGCATGTCTGGTTCGGCGAGAGCAT
GACCGATGGATTCCAGTTCGAGTATGGCGGCCAGGGCTCCGACCCTGCCGATGTGGCCATCCAGCTGACC
TTCCTGCGCCTGATGTCCACCGAGGCCTCCCAGAACATCACCTACCACTGCAAGAACAGCGTGGCCTACA
TGGACCAGCAGACTGGCAACCTCAAGAAGGCCCTGCTCCTCCAGGGCTCCAACGAGATCGAGATCCGCGC
CGAGGGCAACAGCCGCTTCACCTACAGCGTCACTGTCGATGGCTGCACGAGTCACACCGGAGCCTGGGGC
AAGACAGTGATTGAATACAAAACCACCAAGACCTCCCGCCTGCGCATCATCGATGTGGCCCCCTTGGACG
TTGGTGCCCCAGACCAGGAATTCGGCTTCGACGTTGGCCATGTCTGCTTCCTGTAAACTCCCTCCATCCC
AACCTGGCTCCCTCCCACCCAACCAACTTTCCCCCCAACCCGGAAACAGACAAGCAACCCAAACTGAACC
CCCTCAAAAGCCAAAAAATGGGAGACAATTTCACATGGACTTTGGAAAATATTTTTTTCCTTTGCATTCA
TCTCTCAAACTTAGTTTTTATCTTTGACCAACCGAACATGACCAAAAACCAAAAGTGCATTCAACCTTAC
CAAAAAAAAAAAAAAAACTCTCCAGCGCTGGATCCCCTGGTGCTGATGGTCCTGCTGGTGCTCCTGGTAC
TCCCCCTAGAAACCCGCTGATCAGCCTCGACTGTGCCTTCTAGTTGCCAGCCATCTGTTGTTTGCCCCTC
CCCCGTGCCTTCCTTGACCCTGGAAGGTGCCACTCCCACTGTCCTTTCCTAATAAAATGAGGAAATTGCA
TCGCATTGTCTGAGTAGGTGTCATTCTATTCTGGGGGGTGGGGTGGGGCAGGACAGCAAGGGGGAGGATT
GGGAAGACAATAGCAGGCATGCTGGGGATGCGGTGGGCTCTATGGCTTCTGAGGCGGAAAGAACCAGCTG
GGGCTCTAGGGGGTATCCCC
[124 nt withheld, positions 6531-6654]
C
[91 nt withheld, positions 6656-6746]
A
[49 nt withheld, positions 6748-6796]
CCTTTGACGTTGGAGTCCACGTTCTTT
[37 nt withheld, positions 6824-6860]
ACCCTATCTCGGTCTATTCTTTTGATTTATAAGGGATTTTGCCGATTTCGGCCTATTGGTTAAAAAATGA
GCTGATTTAACAAAAATTTAACGCGAATTAATTCTGTGGAATGTGTGTCAGTTAGGGTGTGGAAAGTCCC
CAGGCTCCCCAGCAGGCAGAAGTATGCAAAGCATGCATCTCAATTAGTCAGCAACCAGGTGTGGAAAGTC
CCCAGGCTCCCCAGCAGGCAGAAGTATGCAAAGCATGCATCTCAATTAGTCAGCAACCATAGTCCCGCCC
CTAACTCCGCCCATCCCGCCCCTAACTCCGCCCAGTTCCGCCCATTCTCCGCCCCATGGCTGACTAATTT
TTTTTATTTATGCAGAGGCCGAGGCCGCCTCTGCCTCTGAGCTATTCCAGAAGTAGTGAGGAGGCTTTTT
TGGAGGCCTAGGCTTTTGCAAAAAGCTCCCGGGAGCTTGTATATCCATTTTCGGATCTGATCAAGAGACA
GGATGAGGATCGTTTCGCATGATTGAACAAGATGGATTGCACGCAGGTTCTCCGGCCGCTTGGGTGGAGA
GGCTATTCGGCTATGACTGGGCACAACAGACAATCGGCTGCTCTGATGCCGCCGTGTTCCGGCTGTCAGC
GCAGGGGCGCCCGGTTCTTTTTGTCAAGACCGACCTGTCCGGTGCCCTGAATGAACTGCAGGACGAGGCA
GCGCGGCTATCGTGGCTGGCCACGACGGGCGTTCCTTGCGCAGCTGTGCTCGACGTTGTCACTGAAGCGG
GAAGGGACTGGCTGCTATTGGGCGAAGTGCCGGGGCAGGATCTCCTGTCATCTCACCTTGCTCCTGCCGA
GAAAGTATCCATCATGGCTGATGCAATGCGGCGGCTGCATACGCTTGATCCGGCTACCTGCCCATTCGAC
CACCAAGCGAAACATCGCATCGAGCGAGCACGTACTCGGATGGAAGCCGGTCTTGTCGATCAGGATGATC
TGGACGAAGAGCATCAGGGGCTCGCGCCAGCCGAACTGTTCGCCAGGCTCAAGGCGCGCATGCCCGACGG
CGAGGATCTCGTCGTGACCCATGGCGATGCCTGCTTGCCGAATATCATGGTGGAAAATGGCCGCTTTTCT
GGATTCATCGACTGTGGCCGGCTGGGTGTGGCGGACCGCTATCAGGACATAGCGTTGGCTACCCGTGATA
TTGCTGAAGAGCTTGGCGGCGAATGGGCTGACCGCTTCCTCGTGCTTTACGGTATCGCCGCTCCCGATTC
GCAGCGCATCGCCTTCTATCGCCTTCTTGACGAGTTCTTCTGAGCGGGACTCTGGGGTTCGAAATGACCG
ACCAAGCGACGCCCAACCTGCCATCACGAGATTTCGATTCCACCGCCGCCTTCTATGAAAGGTTGGGCTT
CGGAATCGTTTTCCGGGACGCCGGCTGGATGATCCTCCAGCGCGGGGATCTCATGCTGGAGTTCTTCGCC
CACCCCAACTTGTTTATTGCAGCTTATAATGGTTACAAATAAAGCAATAGCATCACAAATTTCACAAATA
AAGCATTTTTTTCACTGCATTCTAGTTGTGGTTTGTCCAAACTCATCAATGTATCTTATCATGTCTGTAT
ACCGTCGACCTCTAGCTAGAGCTTGGCGTAATCATGGTCATAGCTGTTTCCTGTGTGAAATTGTTATCCG
CTCACAATTCCACACAACATACGAGCCGGAAGCATAAAGTGTAAAGCCTGGGGTGCCTAATGAGTGAGCT
AACTCACATTAATTGCGTTGCGCTCACTGCCCGCTTTCCAGTCGGGAAACCTGTCGTGCCAGCTGCATTA
ATGAATCGGCCAACGCGCGGGGAGAGGCGGTTTGCGTATTGGGCGCTCTTCCGCTTCCTCGCTCACTGAC
TCGCTGCGCTCGGTCGTTCGGCTGCGGCGAGCGGTATCAGCTCACTCAAAGGCGGTAATACGGTTATCCA
CAGAATCAGGGGATAACGCAGGAAAGAACATGTGAGCAAAAGGCCAGCAAAAGGCCAGGAACCGTAAAAA
GGCCGCGTTGCTGGCGTTTTTCCATAGGCTCCGCCCCCCTGACGAGCATCACAAAAATCGACGCTCAAGT
CAGAGGTGGCGAAACCCGACAGGACTATAAAGATACCAGGCGTTTCCCCCTGGAAGCTCCCTCGTGCGCT
CTCCTGTTCCGACCCTGCCGCTTACCGGATACCTGTCCGCCTTTCTCCCTTCGGGAAGCGTGGCGCTTTC
TCATAGCTCACGCTGTAGGTATCTCAGTTCGGTGTAGGTCGTTCGCTCCAAGCTGGGCTGTGTGCACGAA
CCCCCCGTTCAGCCCGACCGCTGCGCCTTATCCGGTAACTATCGTCTTGAGTCCAACCCGGTAAGACACG
ACTTATCGCCACTGGCAGCAGCCACTGGTAACAGGATTAGCAGAGCGAGGTATGTAGGCGGTGCTACAGA
GTTCTTGAAGTGGTGGCCTAACTACGGCTACACTAGAAGAACAGTATTTGGTATCTGCGCTCTGCTGAAG
CCAGTTACCTTCGGAAAAAGAGTTGGTAGCTCTTGATCCGGCAAACAAACCACCGCTGGTAGCGGTGGTT
TTTTTGTTTGCAAGCAGCAGATTACGCGCAGAAAAAAAGGATCTCAAGAAGATCCTTTGATCTTTTCTAC
GGGGTCTGACGCTCAGTGGAACGAAAACTCACGTTAAGGGATTTTGGTCATGAGATTATCAAAAAGGATC
TTCACCTAGATCCTTTTAAATTAAAAATGAAGTTTTAAATCAATCTAAAGTATATATGAGTAAACTTGGT
CTGACAGTTACCAATGCTTAATCAGTGAGGCACCTATCTCAGCGATCTGTCTATTTCGTTCATCCATAGT
TGCCTGACTCCCCGTCGTGTAGATAACTACGATACGGGAGGGCTTACCATCTGGCCCCAGTGCTGCAATG
ATACCGCGAGACCCACGCTCACCGGCTCCAGATTTATCAGCAATAAACCAGCCAGCCGGAAGGGCCGAGC
GCAGAAGTGGTCCTGCAACTTTATCCGCCTCCATCCAGTCTATTAATTGTTGCCGGGAAGCTAGAGTAAG
TAGTTCGCCAGTTAATAGTTTGCGCAACGTTGTTGCCATTGCTACAGGCATCGTGGTGTCACGCTCGTCG
TTTGGTATGGCTTCATTCAGCTCCGGTTCCCAACGATCAAGGCGAGTTACATGATCCCCCATGTTGTGCA
AAAAAGCGGTTAGCTCCTTCGGTCCTCCGATCGTTGTCAGAAGTAAGTTGGCCGCAGTGTTATCACTCAT
GGTTATGGCAGCACTGCATAATTCTCTTACTGTCATGCCATCCGTAAGATGCTTTTCTGTGACTGGTGAG
TACTCAACCAAGTCATTCTGAGAATAGTGTATGCGGCGACCGAGTTGCTCTTGCCCGGCGTCAATACGGG
ATAATACCGCGCCACATAGCAGAACTTTAAAAGTGCTCATCATTGGAAAACGTTCTTCGGGGCGAAAACT
CTCAAGGATCTTACCGCTGTTGAGATCCAGTTCGATGTAACCCACTCGTGCACCCAACTGATCTTCAGCA
TCTTTTACTTTCACCAGCGTTTCTGGGTGAGCAAAAACAGGAAGGCAAAATGCCGCAAAAAAGGGAATAA
GGGCGACACGGAAATGTTGAATACTCATACTCTTCCTTTTTCAATATTATTGAAGCATTTATCAGGGTTA
TTGTCTCATGAGCGGATACATATTTGAATGTATTTAGAAAAATAAACAAATAGGGGTTCCGCGCACATTT
CCCCGAAAAGTGCCACCTGACGTC
